>Addgene plasmid #76176 | CDK4 gRNA (BRDN0001145730) | addgene full sequence | sequence record 188982 | Addgene Assembled Sequence
CCCGGGTGCAAAGATGGATAAAGTTTTAAACAGAGAGGAATCTTTGCAGCTAATGGACCTTCTAGGTCTT
GAAAGGAGTGGGAATTGGCTCCGGTGCCCGTCAGTGGGCAGAGCGCACATCGCCCACAGTCCCCGAGAAG
TTGGGGGGAGGGGTCGGCAATTGATCCGGTGCCTAGAGAAGGTGGCGCGGGGTAAACTGGGAAAGTGATG
TCGTGTACTGGCTCCGCCTTTTTCCCGAGGGTGGGGGAGAACCGTATATAAGTGCAGTAGTCGCCGTGAA
CGTTCTTTTTCGCAACGGGTTTGCCGCCAGAACACAGGTAAGTGCCGTGTGTGGTTCCCGCGGGCCTGGC
CTCTTTACGGGTTATGGCCCTTGCGTGCCTTGAATTACTTCCACCTGGCTGCAGTACGTGATTCTTGATC
CCGAGCTTCGGGTTGGAAGTGGGTGGGAGAGTTCGAGGCCTTGCGCTTAAGGAGCCCCTTCGCCTCGTGC
TTGAGTTGAGGCCTGGCCTGGGCGCTGGGGCCGCCGCGTGCGAATCTGGTGGCACCTTCGCGCCTGTCTC
GCTGCTTTCGATAAGTCTCTAGCCATTTAAAATTTTTGATGACCTGCTGCGACGCTTTTTTTCTGGCAAG
ATAGTCTTGTAAATGCGGGCCAAGATCTGCACACTGGTATTTCGGTTTTTGGGGCCGCGGGCGGCGACGG
GGCCCGTGCGTCCCAGCGCACATGTTCGGCGAGGCGGGGCCTGCGAGCGCGGCCACCGAGAATCGGACGG
GGGTAGTCTCAAGCTGGCCGGCCTGCTCTGGTGCCTGGCCTCGCGCCGCCGTGTATCGCCCCGCCCTGGG
CGGCAAGGCTGGCCCGGTCGGCACCAGTTGCGTGAGCGGAAAGATGGCCGCTTCCCGGCCCTGCTGCAGG
GAGCTCAAAATGGAGGACGCGGCGCTCGGGAGAGCGGGCGGGTGAGTCACCCACACAAAGGAAAAGGGCC
TTTCCGTCCTCAGCCGTCGCTTCATGTGACTCCACGGAGTACCGGGCGCCGTCCAGGCACCTCGATTAGT
TCTCGAGCTTTTGGAGTACGTCGTCTTTAGGTTGGGGGGAGGGGTTTTATGCGATGGAGTTTCCCCACAC
TGAGTGGGTGGAGACTGAAGTTAGGCCAGCTTGGCACTTGATGTAATTCTCCTTGGAATTTGCCCTTTTT
GAGTTTGGATCTTGGTTCATTCTCAAGCCTCAGACAGTGGTTCAAAGTTTTTTTCTTCCATTTCAGGTGT
CGTGACGTACGGCCACCATGACCGAGTACAAGCCCACGGTGCGCCTCGCCACCCGCGACGACGTCCCCAG
GGCCGTACGCACCCTCGCCGCCGCGTTCGCCGACTACCCCGCCACGCGCCACACCGTCGATCCGGACCGC
CACATCGAGCGGGTCACCGAGCTGCAAGAACTCTTCCTCACGCGCGTCGGGCTCGACATCGGCAAGGTGT
GGGTCGCGGACGACGGCGCCGCCGTGGCGGTCTGGACCACGCCGGAGAGCGTCGAAGCGGGGGCGGTGTT
CGCCGAGATCGGCCCGCGCATGGCCGAGTTGAGCGGTTCCCGGCTGGCCGCGCAGCAACAGATGGAAGGC
CTCCTGGCGCCGCACCGGCCCAAGGAGCCCGCGTGGTTCCTGGCCACCGTCGGAGTCTCGCCCGACCACC
AGGGCAAGGGTCTGGGCAGCGCCGTCGTGCTCCCCGGAGTGGAGGCGGCCGAGCGCGCCGGGGTGCCCGC
CTTCCTGGAGACCTCCGCGCCCCGCAACCTCCCCTTCTACGAGCGGCTCGGCTTCACCGTCACCGCCGAC
GTCGAGGTGCCCGAAGGACCGCGCACCTGGTGCATGACCCGCAAGCCCGGTGCCTGAACGCGTTAAGTCG
ACAATCAACCTCTGGATTACAAAATTTGTGAAAGATTGACTGGTATTCTTAACTATGTTGCTCCTTTTAC
GCTATGTGGATACGCTGCTTTAATGCCTTTGTATCATGCTATTGCTTCCCGTATGGCTTTCATTTTCTCC
TCCTTGTATAAATCCTGGTTGCTGTCTCTTTATGAGGAGTTGTGGCCCGTTGTCAGGCAACGTGGCGTGG
TGTGCACTGTGTTTGCTGACGCAACCCCCACTGGTTGGGGCATTGCCACCACCTGTCAGCTCCTTTCCGG
GACTTTCGCTTTCCCCCTCCCTATTGCCACGGCGGAACTCATCGCCGCCTGCCTTGCCCGCTGCTGGACA
GGGGCTCGGCTGTTGGGCACTGACAATTCCGTGGTGTTGTCGGGGAAATCATCGTCCTTTCCTTGGCTGC
TCGCCTGTGTTGCCACCTGGATTCTGCGCGGGACGTCCTTCTGCTACGTCCCTTCGGCCCTCAATCCAGC
GGACCTTCCTTCCCGCGGCCTGCTGCCGGCTCTGCGGCCTCTTCCGCGTCTTCGCCTTCGCCCTCAGACG
AGTCGGATCTCCCTTTGGGCCGCCTCCCCGCGTCGACTTTAAGACCAATGACTTACAAGGCAGCTGTAGA
TCTTAGCCACTTTTTAAAAGAAAAGGGGGGACTGGAAGGGCTAATTCACTCCCAACGAAGACAAGATCTG
CTTTTTGCTTGTACTGGGTCTCTCTGGTTAGACCAGATCTGAGCCTGGGAGCTCTCTGGCTAACTAGGGA
ACCCACTGCTTAAGCCTCAATAAAGCTTGCCTTGAGTGCTTCAAGTAGTGTGTGCCCGTCTGTTGTGTGA
CTCTGGTAACTAGAGATCCCTCAGACCCTTTTAGTCAGTGTGGAAAATCTCTAGCAGTACGTATAGTAGT
TCATGTCATCTTATTATTCAGTATTTATAACTTGCAAAGAAATGAATATCAGAGAGTGAGAGGAACTTGT
TTATTGCAGCTTATAATGGTTACAAATAAAGCAATAGCATCACAAATTTCACAAATAAAGCATTTTTTTC
ACTGCATTCTAGTTGTGGTTTGTCCAAACTCATCAATGTATCTTATCATGTCTGGCTCTAGCTATCCCGC
CCCTAACTCCGCCCATCCCGCCCCTAACTCCGCCCAGTTCCGCCCATTCTCCGCCCCATGGCTGACTAAT
TTTTTTTATTTATGCAGAGGCCGAGGCCGCCTCGGCCTCTGAGCTATTCCAGAAGTAGTGAGGAGGCTTT
TTTGGAGGCCTAGGGACGTACCCAATTCGCCCTATAGTGAGTCGTATTACGCGCGCTCACTGGCCGTCGT
TTTACAACGTCGTGACTGGGAAAACCCTGGCGTTACCCAACTTAATCGCCTTGCAGCACATCCCCCTTTC
GCCAGCTGGCGTAATAGCGAAGAGGCCCGCACCGATCGCCCTTCCCAACAGTTGCGCAGCCTGAATGGCG
AATGGG
[124 nt withheld, positions 3367-3490]
C
[91 nt withheld, positions 3492-3582]
A
[49 nt withheld, positions 3584-3632]
CCTTTGACGTTGGAGTCCACGTTCTTT
[37 nt withheld, positions 3660-3696]
ACCCTATCTCGGTCTATTCTTTTGATTTATAAGGGATTTTGCCGATTTCGGCCTATTGGTTAAAAAATGA
GCTGATTTAACAAAAATTTAACGCGAATTTTAACAAAATATTAACGCTTACAATTTAGGTGGCACTTTTC
GGGGAAATGTGCGCGGAACCCCTATTTGTTTATTTTTCTAAATACATTCAAATATGTATCCGCTCATGAG
ACAATAACCCTGATAAATGCTTCAATAATATTGAAAAAGGAAGAGTATGAGTATTCAACATTTCCGTGTC
GCCCTTATTCCCTTTTTTGCGGCATTTTGCCTTCCTGTTTTTGCTCACCCAGAAACGCTGGTGAAAGTAA
AAGATGCTGAAGATCAGTTGGGTGCACGAGTGGGTTACATCGAACTGGATCTCAACAGCGGTAAGATCCT
TGAGAGTTTTCGCCCCGAAGAACGTTTTCCAATGATGAGCACTTTTAAAGTTCTGCTATGTGGCGCGGTA
TTATCCCGTATTGACGCCGGGCAAGAGCAACTCGGTCGCCGCATACACTATTCTCAGAATGACTTGGTTG
AGTACTCACCAGTCACAGAAAAGCATCTTACGGATGGCATGACAGTAAGAGAATTATGCAGTGCTGCCAT
AACCATGAGTGATAACACTGCGGCCAACTTACTTCTGACAACGATCGGAGGACCGAAGGAGCTAACCGCT
TTTTTGCACAACATGGGGGATCATGTAACTCGCCTTGATCGTTGGGAACCGGAGCTGAATGAAGCCATAC
CAAACGACGAGCGTGACACCACGATGCCTGTAGCAATGGCAACAACGTTGCGCAAACTATTAACTGGCGA
ACTACTTACTCTAGCTTCCCGGCAACAATTAATAGACTGGATGGAGGCGGATAAAGTTGCAGGACCACTT
CTGCGCTCGGCCCTTCCGGCTGGCTGGTTTATTGCTGATAAATCTGGAGCCGGTGAGCGTGGGTCTCGCG
GTATCATTGCAGCACTGGGGCCAGATGGTAAGCCCTCCCGTATCGTAGTTATCTACACGACGGGGAGTCA
GGCAACTATGGATGAACGAAATAGACAGATCGCTGAGATAGGTGCCTCACTGATTAAGCATTGGTAACTG
TCAGACCAAGTTTACTCATATATACTTTAGATTGATTTAAAACTTCATTTTTAATTTAAAAGGATCTAGG
TGAAGATCCTTTTTGATAATCTCATGACCAAAATCCCTTAACGTGAGTTTTCGTTCCACTGAGCGTCAGA
CCCCGTAGAAAAGATCAAAGGATCTTCTTGAGATCCTTTTTTTCTGCGCGTAATCTGCTGCTTGCAAACA
AAAAAACCACCGCTACCAGCGGTGGTTTGTTTGCCGGATCAAGAGCTACCAACTCTTTTTCCGAAGGTAA
CTGGCTTCAGCAGAGCGCAGATACCAAATACTGTTCTTCTAGTGTAGCCGTAGTTAGGCCACCACTTCAA
GAACTCTGTAGCACCGCCTACATACCTCGCTCTGCTAATCCTGTTACCAGTGGCTGCTGCCAGTGGCGAT
AAGTCGTGTCTTACCGGGTTGGACTCAAGACGATAGTTACCGGATAAGGCGCAGCGGTCGGGCTGAACGG
GGGGTTCGTGCACACAGCCCAGCTTGGAGCGAACGACCTACACCGAACTGAGATACCTACAGCGTGAGCT
ATGAGAAAGCGCCACGCTTCCCGAAGGGAGAAAGGCGGACAGGTATCCGGTAAGCGGCAGGGTCGGAACA
GGAGAGCGCACGAGGGAGCTTCCAGGGGGAAACGCCTGGTATCTTTATAGTCCTGTCGGGTTTCGCCACC
TCTGACTTGAGCGTCGATTTTTGTGATGCTCGTCAGGGGGGCGGAGCCTATGGAAAAACGCCAGCAACGC
GGCCTTTTTACGGTTCCTGGCCTTTTGCTGGCCTTTTGCTCACATGTTCTTTCCTGCGTTATCCCCTGAT
TCTGTGGATAACCGTATTACCGCCTTTGAGTGAGCTGATACCGCTCGCCGCAGCCGAACGACCGAGCGCA
GCGAGTCAGTGAGCGAGGAAGCGGAAGAGCGCCCAATACGCAAACCGCCTCTCCCCGCGCGTTGGCCGAT
TCATTAATGCAGCTGGCACGACAGGTTTCCCGACTGGAAAGCGGGCAGTGAGCGCAACGCAATTAATGTG
AGTTAGCTCACTCATTAGGCACCCCAGGCTTTACACTTTATGCTTCCGGCTCGTATGTTGTGTGGAATTG
TGAGCGGATAACAATTTCACACAGGAAACAGCTATGACCATGATTACGCCAAGCGCGCAATTAACCCTCA
CTAAAGGGAACAAAAGCTGGAGCTGCAAGCTTAATGTAGTCTTATGCAATACTCTTGTAGTCTTGCAACA
TGGTAACGATGAGTTAGCAACATGCCTTACAAGGAGAGAAAAAGCACCGTGCATGCCGATTGGTGGAAGT
AAGGTGGTACGATCGTGCCTTATTAGGAAGGCAACAGACGGGTCTGACATGGATTGGACGAACCACTGAA
TTGCCGCATTGCAGAGATATTGTATTTAAGTGCCTAGCTCGATACATAAACGGGTCTCTCTGGTTAGACC
AGATCTGAGCCTGGGAGCTCTCTGGCTAACTAGGGAACCCACTGCTTAAGCCTCAATAAAGCTTGCCTTG
AGTGCTTCAAGTAGTGTGTGCCCGTCTGTTGTGTGACTCTGGTAACTAGAGATCCCTCAGACCCTTTTAG
TCAGTGTGGAAAATCTCTAGCAGTGGCGCCCGAACAGGGACTTGAAAGCGAAAGGGAAACCAGAGGAGCT
CTCTCGACGCAGGACTCGGCTTGCTGAAGCGCGCACGGCAAGAGGCGAGGGGCGGCGACTGGTGAGTACG
CCAAAAATTTTGACTAGCGGAGGCTAGAAGGAGAGAGATGGGTGCGAGAGCGTCAGTATTAAGCGGGGGA
GAATTAGATCGCGATGGGAAAAAATTCGGTTAAGGCCAGGGGGAAAGAAAAAATATAAATTAAAACATAT
AGTATGGGCAAGCAGGGAGCTAGAACGATTCGCAGTTAATCCTGGCCTGTTAGAAACATCAGAAGGCTGT
AGACAAATACTGGGACAGCTACAACCATCCCTTCAGACAGGATCAGAAGAACTTAGATCATTATATAATA
CAGTAGCAACCCTCTATTGTGTGCATCAAAGGATAGAGATAAAAGACACCAAGGAAGCTTTAGACAAGAT
AGAGGAAGAGCAAAACAAAAGTAAGACCACCGCACAGCAAGCGGCCGCTGATCTTCAGACCTGGAGGAGG
AGATATGAGGGACAATTGGAGAAGTGAATTATATAAATATAAAGTAGTAAAAATTGAACCATTAGGAGTA
GCACCCACCAAGGCAAAGAGAAGAGTGGTGCAGAGAGAAAAAAGAGCAGTGGGAATAGGAGCTTTGTTCC
TTGGGTTCTTGGGAGCAGCAGGAAGCACTATGGGCGCAGCGTCAATGACGCTGACGGTACAGGCCAGACA
ATTATTGTCTGGTATAGTGCAGCAGCAGAACAATTTGCTGAGGGCTATTGAGGCGCAACAGCATCTGTTG
CAACTCACAGTCTGGGGCATCAAGCAGCTCCAGGCAAGAATCCTGGCTGTGGAAAGATACCTAAAGGATC
AACAGCTCCTGGGGATTTGGGGTTGCTCTGGAAAACTCATTTGCACCACTGCTGTGCCTTGGAATGCTAG
TTGGAGTAATAAATCTCTGGAACAGATTTGGAATCACACGACCTGGATGGAGTGGGACAGAGAAATTAAC
AATTACACAAGCTTAATACACTCCTTAATTGAAGAATCGCAAAACCAGCAAGAAAAGAATGAACAAGAAT
TATTGGAATTAGATAAATGGGCAAGTTTGTGGAATTGGTTTAACATAACAAATTGGCTGTGGTATATAAA
ATTATTCATAATGATAGTAGGAGGCTTGGTAGGTTTAAGAATAGTTTTTGCTGTACTTTCTATAGTGAAT
AGAGTTAGGCAGGGATATTCACCATTATCGTTTCAGACCCACCTCCCAACCCCGAGGGGACCCAGAGAGG
GCCTATTTCCCATGATTCCTTCATATTTGCATATACGATACAAGGCTGTTAGAGAGATAATTAGAATTAA
TTTGACTGTAAACACAAAGATATTAGTACAAAATACGTGACGTAGAAAGTAATAATTTCTTGGGTAGTTT
GCAGTTTTAAAATTATGTTTTAAAATGGACTATCATATGCTTACCGTAACTTGAAAGTATTTCGATTTCT
TGGCTTTATATATCTTGTGGAAAGGACGAAACACCGGTCCACATATGCAACACCTGGTTTTAGAGCTAGA
AATAGCAAGTTAAAATAAGGCTAGTCCGTTATCAACTTGAAAAAGTGGCACCGAGTCGGTGCTTTTTTAA
GCTTGGCGTAACTAGATCTTGAGACAAATGGCAGTATTCATCCACAATTTTAAAAGAAAAGGGGGGATTG
GGGGGTACAGTGCAGGGGAAAGAATAGTAGACATAATAGCAACAGACATACAAACTAAAGAATTACAAAA
ACAAATTACAAAAATTCAAAATTTTCGGGTTTATTACAGGGACAGCAGAGATCCACTTTGGCGCCGGCTC
GAGGGGG
Features (pLannotate 1.2.2; 29 found; start..end, strand, type, name):
     14..80      +  CDS            small t antigen (fragment): SV40 (simian virus 40) small t antigen
    106..317     +  promoter       EF-1α core promoter: core promoter for human elongation factor EF-1α
    318..1256    +  intron         EF-1α intron A: intron upstream of the start codon of human EF-1α
   1278..1877    +  CDS            PuroR (fragment): puromycin N-acetyltransferase; pac from Streptomyces; confers resistance to puromycin
   1893..2481    +  misc_feature   WPRE: woodchuck hepatitis virus posttranscriptional regulatory element
   2532..2551    +  misc_feature   cPPT/CTS (fragment): central polypurine tract and central termination sequence of HIV-1
   2553..2786    +  LTR            3' LTR (ΔU3): self-inactivating 3' long terminal repeat (LTR) from HIV-1
   2864..2985    +  polyA_signal   SV40 poly(A) signal: SV40 polyadenylation signal
   3025..3160    +  rep_origin     SV40 ori: SV40 origin of replication
   3181..3199    -  promoter       T7 promoter: promoter for bacteriophage T7 RNA polymerase
   3207..3362    +  CDS            lacZα (fragment): LacZα fragment of β-galactosidase; lacZ fragment
   3367..3795    +  rep_origin     f1 ori (sequence partly withheld): f1 bacteriophage origin of replication; arrow indicates direction of (+) strand synthesis
   3848..3952    +  promoter       AmpR promoter: bla
   3953..4813    +  CDS            AmpR: β-lactamase; bla; confers resistance to ampicillin, carbenicillin, and related antibiotics
   4984..5572    +  rep_origin     ori: high-copy-number ColE1/pMB1/pBR322/pUC origin of replication
   5755..5847    +  CDS            lacI (fragment): lac repressor; lacI; The lac repressor binds to the lac operator to inhibit transcription in E. coli. This inhibition can be relieved by adding lactose or isopropyl-β-D-thiogalactopyranoside (IPTG).
   5860..5881    +  protein_bind   CAP binding site: CAP binding activates transcription in the presence of cAMP. E. coli catabolite activator protein
   5896..5926    +  promoter       lac promoter: promoter for the E. coli lac operon
   5934..5950    +  protein_bind   lac operator: The lac repressor binds to the lac operator to inhibit transcription in E. coli. This inhibition can be relieved by adding lactose or isopropyl-β-D-thiogalactopyranoside (IPTG). lac repressor encoded by lacI
   5995..6013    +  promoter       T3 promoter: promoter for bacteriophage T3 RNA polymerase
   6041..6267    +  promoter       RSV promoter: Rous sarcoma virus enhancer/promoter
   6268..6448    +  LTR            5' LTR (truncated): truncated 5' long terminal repeat (LTR) from HIV-1
   6495..6620    +  misc_feature   HIV-1 Ψ: packaging signal of human immunodeficiency virus type 1
   6604..6967    +  CDS            HIV-1 gag (fragment): gag protein from human immunodeficiency virus 1; gag
   7113..7346    +  misc_feature   RRE: The Rev response element (RRE) of HIV-1 allows for Rev-dependent mRNA export from the nucleus to the cytoplasm.
   7723..7749    +  CDS            Rev (fragment): human immunodeficiency virus 1 (HIV-1) Rev protein; rev; enhances nuclear export of unspliced and incompletely spliced viral mRNAs
   7753..7993    +  promoter       U6 promoter: RNA polymerase III promoter for human U6 snRNA
   8023..8098    +  misc_RNA       gRNA scaffold: guide RNA scaffold for the Streptococcus pyogenes CRISPR/Cas9 system
   8154..8271    +  misc_feature   cPPT/CTS: central polypurine tract and central termination sequence of HIV-1
