[The description below was written by a language model from this plasmid's Addgene catalogue record and pLannotate feature annotations shown in this document.]
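Description:
CDK4 gRNA (BRDN0001145730) is a third-generation lentiviral CRISPR guide plasmid built on the lentiGuide-Puro backbone and designed to target human CDK4 (reference transcript NM_000075.3). In bacteria it is maintained through a high-copy ColE1/pUC-type origin with ampicillin selection via β-lactamase. The backbone also carries an f1 origin, an SV40 origin and poly(A) signal, and residual lac, T7 and T3 elements from its cloning-vector ancestry.

The lentiviral transfer cassette begins with an RSV promoter fused to a truncated HIV-1 5' LTR, which drives Tat-independent transcription of the viral genome in packaging cells. This is followed by the Ψ packaging signal with a partial gag sequence, the Rev response element for nuclear export of the unspliced genomic RNA, and a cPPT/CTS that aids nuclear import of the preintegration complex. The cassette ends with a self-inactivating ΔU3 3' LTR.

Two expression units sit within this frame. A human U6 RNA polymerase III promoter transcribes the CDK4-specific spacer joined to the Streptococcus pyogenes Cas9 guide RNA scaffold. An EF-1α core promoter with its intron A drives puromycin N-acetyltransferase, allowing selection of transduced mammalian cells, and a WPRE enhances transcript expression.

The plasmid does not encode Cas9, so it must be used with a separate Cas9 vector or in cells that already express the nuclease. It is an individual clone corresponding to a guide in a human kinome gRNA library designed under optimized sgRNA rules. It is suited to CDK4 knockout or loss-of-function studies in human cells.
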