Addgene plasmid #76176: CDK4 gRNA (BRDN0001145730)
Purpose: 3rd generation lentiviral gRNA plasmid targeting human CDK4
Depositing lab: John Doench & David Root. Depositing organization: Broad Institute. Publication: Optimized sgRNA design to maximize activity and minimize off-target effects of CRISPR-Cas9. Doench JG, Fusi N, Sullender M, Hegde M, Vaimberg EW, Donovan KF, Smith I, Tothova Z, Wilen C, Orchard R, Virgin HW, Listgarten J, Root DE. Nat Biotechnol. 2016 Jan 18. doi: 10.1038/nbt.3437. PubMed 26780180.
Backbone
  Vector backbone: lentiGuide-Puro
  Backbone manufacturer: Zhang Lab (Addgene plasmid # 52963)
  Vector type: Mammalian Expression, Lentiviral, CRISPR
  Selectable markers: Puromycin
Growth in bacteria
  Bacterial resistance: Ampicillin, 100 μg/mL
  Growth temperature: 37°C
  Growth strain: DH5alpha
  Copy number: High Copy
Gene/Insert
  Gene/Insert name: CDK4 (alt names: CDK4; NM_000075.3)
  gRNA/shRNA sequence: GTCCACATATGCAACACCTG
  Species: H. sapiens (human)
  Entrez Gene: CDK4 (a.k.a. CMM3, PSK-J3)
  Promoter: hU6
  Cloning method: Unknown
  Sequencing primers: 5′ U6-F; 3′ pS2-R
Terms and licenses: Academic/Nonprofit Terms; Industry Terms: Not Available to Industry
Depositor comments: The gRNA was designed to target the following Genbank reference sequence(s): NM_000075.3. Note that this plasmid does NOT contain Cas9. It should be used in conjunction with lentiCas9-Blast (Addgene #52962) or otherwise with cell lines already expressing Cas9. Browse the full kinome gRNA library at http://www.addgene.org/pooled-library/broadgpp-human-kinome/ or visit http://www.broadinstitute.org/rnai/public/ for detailed protocols and information.
How to cite: CDK4 gRNA (BRDN0001145730) was a gift from John Doench & David Root (Addgene plasmid # 76176 ; http://n2t.net/addgene:76176 ; RRID:Addgene_76176)
