>Addgene plasmid #76176 | CDK4 gRNA (BRDN0001145730) | depositor partial sequence | sequence record 143636 | Target Sequence
GTCCACATATGCAACACCTG
