>Addgene plasmid #76176 | CDK4 gRNA (BRDN0001145730) | addgene partial sequence | sequence record 149095 | hU6-F 5'-GAGGGCCTATTTCCCATGATT-3'
ATTAGAATTAATTTGACTGTAAACACAAAGATATTAGTACAAAATACGTGACGTAGAAAGTAATAATTTC
TTGGGTAGTTTGCAGTTTTAAAATTATGTTTTAAAATGGACTATCATATGCTTACCGTAACTTGAAAGTA
TTTCGATTTCTTGGCTTTATATATCTTGTGGAAAGGACGAAACACCGGTCCACATATGCAACACCTGGTT
TTAGAGCTAGAAATAGCAAGTTAAAATAAGGCTAGTCCGTTATCAACTTGAAAAAGTGGCACCGAGTCGG
TGCTTTTTTAAGCTTGGCGTAACTAGATCTTGAGACAAATGGCAGTATTCATCCACAATTTTAAAAGAAA
AGGGGGGATTGGGGGGTACAGTGCAGGGGAAAGAATAGTAGACATAATAGCAACAGACATACAAACTAAA
GAATTACAAAAACAAATTACAAAAATTCAAAATTTTCGGGTTTATTACAGGGACAGCAGAGATCCACTTT
GGCGCCGGCTCGAGGGGGCCCGGGTGCAAAGATGGATAAAGTTTTAAACAGAGAGGAATCTTTGCAGCTA
ATGGACCTTCTAGGTCTTGAAAGGAGTGGGAATTGGCTCCGGTGCCCGTCAGTGGGCAGAGCGCACATCG
CCCACAGTCCCCGAGAAGTTGGGGGGAGGGGTCGGCAATTGATCCGGTGCCTAGAGAAGGTGGCGCGGGG
TAAACTGGGAAAGTGATGTCGTGTACTGGCTCCGCCTTTTTCCCGAGGGTGGGGGAGAACCGTATATAAG
TGCAGTAGTCGCCGTGAACGTTCTT
